Addgene plasmid #11420: pET21a.TM1363
Depositing lab: Sung-Hou Kim. Depositing organization: Lawrence Berkeley National Laboratory. Publication: Structural analyses of peptide release factor 1 from Thermotoga maritima reveal domain flexibility required for its interaction with the ribosome. Shin DH, Brandsen J, Jancarik J, Yokota H, Kim R, Kim SH. J Mol Biol. 2004 Jul 30. 341(1):227-39. 10.1016/j.jmb.2004.05.055 PubMed 15312775.
Backbone
  Vector backbone: pET21a
  Backbone manufacturer: Novagen
  Backbone size w/o insert (bp): 5443
  Vector type: Bacterial Expression
Growth in bacteria
  Bacterial resistance: Ampicillin, 100 μg/mL
  Growth temperature: 37°C
  Growth strain: DH5alpha
  Copy number: High Copy
Gene/Insert
  Gene/Insert name: peptide release factor I (alt name: prfA)
  Species: Thermotoga maritima
  Insert size (bp): 1026
  GenBank ID: AAD36433 NP_229164 TM1363
  Entrez Gene: prfA
  Cloning method: Restriction Enzyme; 5′ cloning site NdeI (not destroyed); 3′ cloning site BamHI (not destroyed)
  Sequencing primers: 5′ TAATACGACTCACTATAGGG; 3′ GCTAGTTATTGCTCAGCGG
Terms and licenses: Academic/Nonprofit Terms; Industry Terms: Not Available to Industry
Depositor comments: Please note that the plasmid pET21a.TM1363 contains an Ampicillin resistance marker, and the BL21 bacterial strain contains a plasmid, pSJS1244, that confers spectinomycin resistance and allows for expression of genes with rare codons. Addgene provides this plasmid in the DH5alpha bacterial strain. For expression, please use BL21(DE3).Star/pSJS1244
How to cite: pET21a.TM1363 was a gift from Sung-Hou Kim (Addgene plasmid # 11420 ; http://n2t.net/addgene:11420 ; RRID:Addgene_11420)
