[The description below was written by a language model from this plasmid's Addgene catalogue record.]
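Description:
pET21a.TM1363 is a bacterial expression plasmid built on the Novagen pET21a backbone (5443 bp without insert) and carrying the Thermotoga maritima gene for peptide release factor 1 (prfA, locus TM1363), an insert of 1026 bp. The gene was placed between the NdeI and BamHI sites of the polylinker, both of which remain intact. The plasmid confers ampicillin resistance, is recorded as high copy, and is maintained in the cloning strain DH5alpha. No feature table accompanies the record, so individual elements are not itemised. As a pET-series vector, pET21a normally drives transcription from a T7 promoter under lac operator control and ends it with a T7 terminator, which agrees with the T7 promoter and terminator sequencing primers listed. Cloning at NdeI typically places the insert's own start codon directly behind the vector's ribosome binding site. The record does not say whether the protein is fused to the optional C-terminal His tag of pET21a or terminates at its native stop codon.

Because T7-driven expression requires a host supplying T7 RNA polymerase, the depositor notes that protein production should be done in BL21(DE3) Star carrying the helper plasmid pSJS1244. This helper confers spectinomycin resistance and supports expression of genes containing codons that are rare in E. coli. The associated publication describes structural analyses of this thermophilic release factor and the domain flexibility needed for its interaction with the ribosome. The construct's evident purpose is therefore recombinant overproduction of T. maritima RF1 for purification, crystallography and related biochemical or structural work on translation termination.
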