>Addgene plasmid #11420 | pET21a.TM1363 | addgene partial sequence | sequence record 18244 | 11420 with T7
TAATTTTGTTTAACTTTAAGAAGGAGATATACATATGAAAGAAAAGAAAAAAGAGATCGAAAAGCTCCTC
GCCAGGCCAGATCTGACTCCCGAACAGATGAAGAACTACGGGATGGAATACGCAAAGATAGAAGAAATAG
AGAACATCACAAACAGAATAAAAGAAACTCAAGAGTTCATCGAACTTTTGAGAGAAGAAGGAGAAAATGA
ACTGGAGATAGAAAAGTACGAGAAAGAACTTGACCAGCTCTATCAAGAACTGCTCTTTCTTCTTTCTCCA
GAAGCGAGCGATAAAGCAATCGTAGAAATCAGACCAGGCACGGGTGGAGAAGAAGCCGCTCTCTTCGCGC
GGGATCTGTTCAGAATGTACACCAGGTACGCAGAAAGAAAAGGCTGGAACCTCGAAGTCGCTGAAATCCA
CGAAACGGATCTCGGTGGAATAAGGGAAGTGGTCTTCTTTGTGAAGGGAAAGAACGCTTACGGTATTTTG
AAGTACGAAAGCGGTGTCCATAGAGTCCAGAGAGTTCCTGTTACAGAGTCTGGAGGGAGAATCCATACGT
CCACCGCTACCGTTGCCGTTCTTCCAGAGATTGAAGAAAAGGATATAGAAATCAGGCCGGAAGACTTGAA
GATAGAAACTTTCAGGGCATCGGGACACGGTGGACAGTACGTCAACAAGACCGAATCCGCTGTGAGGATC
ACACATCTTCCAACGGGAATAGTGGTCTCGTGTCAGAACGAAAGATCTCAGTATCAGAACAAACAAACCG
CTCTGAGGATCCTCAGAGCAAGACTCTACCAGCTACAG
